Addgene plasmid #210354: DNAJC11-2Strep
Purpose: Expresses DNAJC11 fused with 2Strep in mammalian cells
Depositing lab: Michele Pagano. Depositing organization: NYU Grossman School of Medicine. Publication: The REEP5/TRAM1 complex binds SARS-CoV-2 NSP3 and promotes virus replication. Li J, Gui Q, Liang FX, Sall J, Zhang Q, Duan Y, Dhabaria A, Askenazi M, Ueberheide B, Stapleford KA, Pagano M. J Virol. 2023 Sep 28:e0050723. doi: 10.1128/jvi.00507-23. PubMed 37768083.
Backbone
  Vector backbone: PcDNA3.1
  Backbone size w/o insert (bp): 5400
  Total vector size (bp): 7100
  Vector type: Mammalian Expression
  Selectable markers: Neomycin (select with G418)
Growth in bacteria
  Bacterial resistance: Ampicillin, 100 μg/mL
  Growth temperature: 37°C
  Growth strain: DH5alpha
  Copy number: High Copy
Gene/Insert
  Gene/Insert name: DNAJC11
  Species: H. sapiens (human)
  Insert size (bp): 1677
  GenBank ID: NM_018198.4
  Entrez Gene: DNAJC11 (a.k.a. FLJ10737, dJ126A5.1, RP1-126A5.3)
  Tag / fusion protein: 2Strep (C terminal on insert)
  Cloning method: Ligation Independent Cloning
  Sequencing primers: 5′ CMV-F; 3′ BGHR
Resource information
  A portion of this plasmid was derived from a plasmid made by: Horizon Discovery MHS6278-202830407
Terms and licenses: Academic/Nonprofit Terms; Industry Terms: Not Available to Industry
How to cite: DNAJC11-2Strep was a gift from Michele Pagano (Addgene plasmid # 210354 ; http://n2t.net/addgene:210354 ; RRID:Addgene_210354)
