[The description below was written by a language model from this plasmid's Addgene catalogue record and pLannotate feature annotations shown in this document.]
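Description:
DNAJC11-2Strep is a mammalian expression plasmid built on the pcDNA3.1 backbone that produces human DNAJC11 carrying a C-terminal twin Strep tag. It is propagated in E. coli through a high-copy ColE1/pUC-type origin with ampicillin selection (AmpR under its own bla promoter), and it also carries an f1 origin. For selection in mammalian cells, an SV40 enhancer/early promoter drives the neomycin phosphotransferase gene, followed by an SV40 polyadenylation signal, allowing G418 selection of stable transfectants. The catalogue lists a total size of about 7.1 kb, while the sequenced record is 7,229 nt, a small discrepancy.

The expression cassette consists of the CMV immediate-early enhancer and promoter, a T7 promoter just upstream of the insert, the 1,677 bp DNAJC11 open reading frame, two Strep-Tag II motifs downstream of the coding sequence, and the bovine growth hormone polyadenylation signal. An SP6 promoter lies in reverse orientation between the tags and the polyA signal. The annotation software marks the two Strep-Tag II copies as fragments and also reports short partial matches (an HIV-1 LTR fragment, ble, lacI and bom fragments) that appear to be backbone remnants rather than functional parts. DNAJC11 is annotated as a protein required for mitochondrial inner membrane organization, acting through association with the MICOS and SAM complexes. The tandem Strep tags bind Strep-Tactin, so the construct suits affinity purification and pull-down of DNAJC11 and its binding partners from transfected cells. It was deposited in connection with a study of host factors that interact with SARS-CoV-2 NSP3, although the record does not state the specific role of DNAJC11 in that work.
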