Features (pLannotate 1.2.2; 23 found; start..end, strand, type, name):
     16..68      -  misc_feature   bom (fragment): basis of mobility region from pBR322
    223..602     +  enhancer       CMV enhancer: human cytomegalovirus immediate early enhancer
    603..806     +  promoter       CMV promoter: human cytomegalovirus (CMV) immediate early promoter
    802..835     +  LTR            5' LTR (truncated) (fragment): truncated 5' long terminal repeat (LTR) from HIV-1
    851..869     +  promoter       T7 promoter: promoter for bacteriophage T7 RNA polymerase
    901..2577    +  CDS            DNAJC11: DJC11_HUMAN - Experimental evidence at protein level: Swiss-Prot protein existence level 1. [Isoform 1]: Required for mitochondrial inner membrane organization. Seems to function through its association with the MICOS complex and the mitochondrial outer membrane sorting assembly machinery (SAM) complex. From Homo sapiens (Human).
   2668..2687    +  CDS            Strep-Tag II (fragment): peptide that binds Strep-Tactin®, an engineered form of streptavidin
   2716..2735    +  CDS            Strep-Tag II (fragment): peptide that binds Strep-Tactin®, an engineered form of streptavidin
   2770..2788    -  promoter       SP6 promoter: promoter for bacteriophage SP6 RNA polymerase
   2814..3038    +  polyA_signal   bGH poly(A) signal: bovine growth hormone polyadenylation signal
   3042..3063    +  promoter       SV40 promoter (fragment): SV40 enhancer and early promoter
   3084..3512    +  rep_origin     f1 ori (sequence partly withheld): f1 bacteriophage origin of replication; arrow indicates direction of (+) strand synthesis
   3526..3855    +  promoter       SV40 promoter: SV40 enhancer and early promoter
   3922..4713    +  CDS            neo: KKA2_KLEPN - Also known as kan, nptII. Experimental evidence at protein level: Swiss-Prot protein existence level 1. Resistance to kanamycin, neomycin, paromomycin, ribostamycin, butirosin and gentamicin B. From Klebsiella pneumoniae.
   4737..4895    +  CDS            ble (fragment): BLE_KLEPN - Experimental evidence at protein level: Swiss-Prot protein existence level 1. Binding protein with a strong affinity to the bleomycin family of antibiotics. Binds to CL990; an antimitotic-antibiotic compound. From Klebsiella pneumoniae.
   4890..5011    +  polyA_signal   SV40 poly(A) signal: SV40 polyadenylation signal
   5084..5100    -  protein_bind   lac operator: The lac repressor binds to the lac operator to inhibit transcription in E. coli. This inhibition can be relieved by adding lactose or isopropyl-β-D-thiogalactopyranoside (IPTG). lac repressor encoded by lacI
   5108..5138    -  promoter       lac promoter: promoter for the E. coli lac operon
   5153..5174    -  protein_bind   CAP binding site: CAP binding activates transcription in the presence of cAMP. E. coli catabolite activator protein
   5187..5279    -  CDS            lacI (fragment): lac repressor; lacI; The lac repressor binds to the lac operator to inhibit transcription in E. coli. This inhibition can be relieved by adding lactose or isopropyl-β-D-thiogalactopyranoside (IPTG).
   5462..6050    -  rep_origin     ori: high-copy-number ColE1/pMB1/pBR322/pUC origin of replication
   6221..7081    -  CDS            AmpR: β-lactamase; bla; confers resistance to ampicillin, carbenicillin, and related antibiotics
   7082..7186    -  promoter       AmpR promoter: bla
>Addgene plasmid #210354 | DNAJC11-2Strep | addgene full sequence | sequence record 417467 | Addgene NGS Result
GATCTCCCGATCCCCTATGGTGCACTCTCAGTACAATCTGCTCTGATGCCGCATAGTTAAGCCAGTATCT
GCTCCCTGCTTGTGTGTTGGAGGTCGCTGAGTAGTGCGCGAGCAAAATTTAAGCTACAACAAGGCAAGGC
TTGACCGACAATTGCATGAAGAATCTGCTTAGGGTTAGGCGTTTTGCGCTGCTTCGCGATGTACGGGCCA
GATATACGCGTTGACATTGATTATTGACTAGTTATTAATAGTAATCAATTACGGGGTCATTAGTTCATAG
CCCATATATGGAGTTCCGCGTTACATAACTTACGGTAAATGGCCCGCCTGGCTGACCGCCCAACGACCCC
CGCCCATTGACGTCAATAATGACGTATGTTCCCATAGTAACGCCAATAGGGACTTTCCATTGACGTCAAT
GGGTGGAGTATTTACGGTAAACTGCCCACTTGGCAGTACATCAAGTGTATCATATGCCAAGTACGCCCCC
TATTGACGTCAATGACGGTAAATGGCCCGCCTGGCATTATGCCCAGTACATGACCTTATGGGACTTTCCT
ACTTGGCAGTACATCTACGTATTAGTCATCGCTATTACCATGGTGATGCGGTTTTGGCAGTACATCAATG
GGCGTGGATAGCGGTTTGACTCACGGGGATTTCCAAGTCTCCACCCCATTGACGTCAATGGGAGTTTGTT
TTGGCACCAAAATCAACGGGACTTTCCAAAATGTCGTAACAACTCCGCCCCATTGACGCAAATGGGCGGT
AGGCGTGTACGGTGGGAGGTCTATATAAGCAGAGCTCTCTGGCTAACTAGAGAACCCACTGCTTACTGGC
TTATCGAAATTAATACGACTCACTATAGGGAGACCCAAGCTTGGTACCGAGCTCGGATCCATGGCGACGG
CCTTGAGCGAGGAGGAGCTGGACAATGAAGACTATTACTCGTTGCTGAACGTGCGCAGGGAGGCCTCTTC
TGAAGAGCTGAAAGCTGCCTACCGGAGGCTCTGTATGCTCTACCATCCAGACAAGCACAGAGACCCAGAG
CTCAAGTCACAGGCGGAACGACTGTTTAACCTTGTTCACCAGGCTTATGAAGTGCTTAGTGACCCCCAAA
CCAGGGCCATCTATGATATATATGGGAAGAGAGGACTGGAAATGGAAGGATGGGAGGTTGTGGAAAGGAG
GAGAACCCCTGCTGAAATTCGAGAGGAGTTTGAGCGGCTGCAGAGAGAGAGAGAAGAGAGGAGATTGCAG
CAGCGAACCAATCCCAAGGGAACGATCAGCGTTGGAGTAGATGCCACCGACCTTTTTGATCGCTATGATG
AGGAGTATGAAGATGTGTCCGGCAGTAGCTTTCCGCAGATTGAAATTAATAAAATGCACATATCCCAGTC
CATTGAGGCACCCTTGACAGCGACAGACACAGCCATCCTCTCTGGAAGCCTCTCAACCCAGAATGGAAAT
GGAGGAGGTTCCATTAACTTTGCGCTCAGACGAGTAACTTCGGCAAAGGGATGGGGAGAGTTGGAATTTG
GAGCTGGAGACCTACAGGGGCCTTTGTTCGGTCTCAAGCTGTTCCGTAATCTCACACCAAGATGCTTTGT
GACAACAAACTGTGCTCTGCAGTTTTCATCCCGTGGAATCCGACCCGGCCTGACCACTGTCCTAGCTCGG
AACCTAGACAAGAACACCGTGGGCTACCTGCAGTGGCGATGGGGTATCCAGTCAGCCATGAACACTAGCA
TCGTCCGAGACACTAAAAGCAGCCACTTCACTGTGGCCCTGCAGCTGGGAATCCCTCACTCCTTTGCACT
GATCAGCTATCAGCACAAATTCCAAGATGACGATCAGACTCGTGTGAAAGGATCCCTCAAAGCAGGCTTC
TTTGGGACGGTGGTGGAGTACGGAGCTGAGAGGAAGATCTCCAGGCACAGCGTTTTGGGTGCAGCTGTCA
GCGTTGGAGTTCCACAGGGCGTTTCTCTCAAAGTCAAGCTCAACAGGGCCAGTCAGACATACTTCTTCCC
TATTCACTTGACGGACCAGCTTCTGCCCAGCGCCATGTTCTATGCCACCGTGGGGCCTCTAGTGGTCTAC
TTTGCCATGCACCGTCTGATCATCAAACCATACCTCAGGGCTCAGAAAGAGAAGGAATTGGAGAAGCAGA
GGGAAAGCGCCGCCACCGATGTGCTGCAGAAGAAGCAAGAGGCGGAGTCCGCTGTCCGGCTGATGCAGGA
ATCTGTCCGAAGGATAATTGAGGCAGAAGAGTCCAGAATGGGCCTCATCATCGTCAATGCCTGGTACGGG
AAGTTTGTCAATGACAAGAGCAGGAAGAGCGAGAAGGTGAAGGTGATTGACGTGACTGTGCCCCTGCAGT
GCCTGGTGAAGGACTCGAAGCTCATCCTCACGGAGGCCTCCAAGGCTGGGCTGCCTGGCTTTTATGACCC
GTGTGTGGGGGAAGAGAAGAACCTGAAAGTGCTCTATCAGTTCCGGGGCGTCCTGCATCAGGTGATGGTG
CTGGACAGTGAGGCCCTCCGGATACCAAAGCAGTCCCACAGGATCGATACAGATGGAGAATTCGCCGCCA
CCATGGCGGCCGCCAGCTGGAGCCACCCTCAGTTCGAGAAGGGAGGAGGAAGCGGCGGAGGCAGCGGAGG
AGGAAGCTGGAGCCACCCGCAGTTCGAGAAATGACTCGAGCATGCATCTAGAGGCTGGAGCCACCCGCAG
TTCGAGAAATGACTCGAGCATGCATCTAGAGGGCCCTATTCTATAGTGTCACCTAAATGCTAGAGCTCGC
TGATCAGCCTCGACTGTGCCTTCTAGTTGCCAGCCATCTGTTGTTTGCCCCTCCCCCGTGCCTTCCTTGA
CCCTGGAAGGTGCCACTCCCACTGTCCTTTCCTAATAAAATGAGGAAATTGCATCGCATTGTCTGAGTAG
GTGTCATTCTATTCTGGGGGGTGGGGTGGGGCAGGACAGCAAGGGGGAGGATTGGGAAGACAATAGCAGG
CATGCTGGGGATGCGGTGGGCTCTATGGCTTCTGAGGCGGAAAGAACCAGCTGGGGCTCTAGGGGGTATC
CCC
[124 nt withheld, positions 3084-3207]
C
[91 nt withheld, positions 3209-3299]
A
[49 nt withheld, positions 3301-3349]
CCTTTGACGTTGGAGTCCACGTTCTTT
[37 nt withheld, positions 3377-3413]
ACCCTATCTCGGTCTATTCTTTTGATTTATAAGGGATTTTGCCGATTTCGGCCTATTGGTTAAAAAATGA
GCTGATTTAACAAAAATTTAACGCGAATTAATTCTGTGGAATGTGTGTCAGTTAGGGTGTGGAAAGTCCC
CAGGCTCCCCAGCAGGCAGAAGTATGCAAAGCATGCATCTCAATTAGTCAGCAACCAGGTGTGGAAAGTC
CCCAGGCTCCCCAGCAGGCAGAAGTATGCAAAGCATGCATCTCAATTAGTCAGCAACCATAGTCCCGCCC
CTAACTCCGCCCATCCCGCCCCTAACTCCGCCCAGTTCCGCCCATTCTCCGCCCCATGGCTGACTAATTT
TTTTTATTTATGCAGAGGCCGAGGCCGCCTCTGCCTCTGAGCTATTCCAGAAGTAGTGAGGAGGCTTTTT
TGGAGGCCTAGGCTTTTGCAAAAAGCTCCCGGGAGCTTGTATATCCATTTTCGGATCTGATCAAGAGACA
GGATGAGGATCGTTTCGCATGATTGAACAAGATGGATTGCACGCAGGTTCTCCGGCCGCTTGGGTGGAGA
GGCTATTCGGCTATGACTGGGCACAACAGACAATCGGCTGCTCTGATGCCGCCGTGTTCCGGCTGTCAGC
GCAGGGGCGCCCGGTTCTTTTTGTCAAGACCGACCTGTCCGGTGCCCTGAATGAACTGCAGGACGAGGCA
GCGCGGCTATCGTGGCTGGCCACGACGGGCGTTCCTTGCGCAGCTGTGCTCGACGTTGTCACTGAAGCGG
GAAGGGACTGGCTGCTATTGGGCGAAGTGCCGGGGCAGGATCTCCTGTCATCTCACCTTGCTCCTGCCGA
GAAAGTATCCATCATGGCTGATGCAATGCGGCGGCTGCATACGCTTGATCCGGCTACCTGCCCATTCGAC
CACCAAGCGAAACATCGCATCGAGCGAGCACGTACTCGGATGGAAGCCGGTCTTGTCGATCAGGATGATC
TGGACGAAGAGCATCAGGGGCTCGCGCCAGCCGAACTGTTCGCCAGGCTCAAGGCGCGCATGCCCGACGG
CGAGGATCTCGTCGTGACCCATGGCGATGCCTGCTTGCCGAATATCATGGTGGAAAATGGCCGCTTTTCT
GGATTCATCGACTGTGGCCGGCTGGGTGTGGCGGACCGCTATCAGGACATAGCGTTGGCTACCCGTGATA
TTGCTGAAGAGCTTGGCGGCGAATGGGCTGACCGCTTCCTCGTGCTTTACGGTATCGCCGCTCCCGATTC
GCAGCGCATCGCCTTCTATCGCCTTCTTGACGAGTTCTTCTGAGCGGGACTCTGGGGTTCGAAATGACCG
ACCAAGCGACGCCCAACCTGCCATCACGAGATTTCGATTCCACCGCCGCCTTCTATGAAAGGTTGGGCTT
CGGAATCGTTTTCCGGGACGCCGGCTGGATGATCCTCCAGCGCGGGGATCTCATGCTGGAGTTCTTCGCC
CACCCCAACTTGTTTATTGCAGCTTATAATGGTTACAAATAAAGCAATAGCATCACAAATTTCACAAATA
AAGCATTTTTTTCACTGCATTCTAGTTGTGGTTTGTCCAAACTCATCAATGTATCTTATCATGTCTGTAT
ACCGTCGACCTCTAGCTAGAGCTTGGCGTAATCATGGTCATAGCTGTTTCCTGTGTGAAATTGTTATCCG
CTCACAATTCCACACAACATACGAGCCGGAAGCATAAAGTGTAAAGCCTGGGGTGCCTAATGAGTGAGCT
AACTCACATTAATTGCGTTGCGCTCACTGCCCGCTTTCCAGTCGGGAAACCTGTCGTGCCAGCTGCATTA
ATGAATCGGCCAACGCGCGGGGAGAGGCGGTTTGCGTATTGGGCGCTCTTCCGCTTCCTCGCTCACTGAC
TCGCTGCGCTCGGTCGTTCGGCTGCGGCGAGCGGTATCAGCTCACTCAAAGGCGGTAATACGGTTATCCA
CAGAATCAGGGGATAACGCAGGAAAGAACATGTGAGCAAAAGGCCAGCAAAAGGCCAGGAACCGTAAAAA
GGCCGCGTTGCTGGCGTTTTTCCATAGGCTCCGCCCCCCTGACGAGCATCACAAAAATCGACGCTCAAGT
CAGAGGTGGCGAAACCCGACAGGACTATAAAGATACCAGGCGTTTCCCCCTGGAAGCTCCCTCGTGCGCT
CTCCTGTTCCGACCCTGCCGCTTACCGGATACCTGTCCGCCTTTCTCCCTTCGGGAAGCGTGGCGCTTTC
TCATAGCTCACGCTGTAGGTATCTCAGTTCGGTGTAGGTCGTTCGCTCCAAGCTGGGCTGTGTGCACGAA
CCCCCCGTTCAGCCCGACCGCTGCGCCTTATCCGGTAACTATCGTCTTGAGTCCAACCCGGTAAGACACG
ACTTATCGCCACTGGCAGCAGCCACTGGTAACAGGATTAGCAGAGCGAGGTATGTAGGCGGTGCTACAGA
GTTCTTGAAGTGGTGGCCTAACTACGGCTACACTAGAAGAACAGTATTTGGTATCTGCGCTCTGCTGAAG
CCAGTTACCTTCGGAAAAAGAGTTGGTAGCTCTTGATCCGGCAAACAAACCACCGCTGGTAGCGGTGGTT
TTTTTGTTTGCAAGCAGCAGATTACGCGCAGAAAAAAAGGATCTCAAGAAGATCCTTTGATCTTTTCTAC
GGGGTCTGACGCTCAGTGGAACGAAAACTCACGTTAAGGGATTTTGGTCATGAGATTATCAAAAAGGATC
TTCACCTAGATCCTTTTAAATTAAAAATGAAGTTTTAAATCAATCTAAAGTATATATGAGTAAACTTGGT
CTGACAGTTACCAATGCTTAATCAGTGAGGCACCTATCTCAGCGATCTGTCTATTTCGTTCATCCATAGT
TGCCTGACTCCCCGTCGTGTAGATAACTACGATACGGGAGGGCTTACCATCTGGCCCCAGTGCTGCAATG
ATACCGCGAGACCCACGCTCACCGGCTCCAGATTTATCAGCAATAAACCAGCCAGCCGGAAGGGCCGAGC
GCAGAAGTGGTCCTGCAACTTTATCCGCCTCCATCCAGTCTATTAATTGTTGCCGGGAAGCTAGAGTAAG
TAGTTCGCCAGTTAATAGTTTGCGCAACGTTGTTGCCATTGCTACAGGCATCGTGGTGTCACGCTCGTCG
TTTGGTATGGCTTCATTCAGCTCCGGTTCCCAACGATCAAGGCGAGTTACATGATCCCCCATGTTGTGCA
AAAAAGCGGTTAGCTCCTTCGGTCCTCCGATCGTTGTCAGAAGTAAGTTGGCCGCAGTGTTATCACTCAT
GGTTATGGCAGCACTGCATAATTCTCTTACTGTCATGCCATCCGTAAGATGCTTTTCTGTGACTGGTGAG
TACTCAACCAAGTCATTCTGAGAATAGTGTATGCGGCGACCGAGTTGCTCTTGCCCGGCGTCAATACGGG
ATAATACCGCGCCACATAGCAGAACTTTAAAAGTGCTCATCATTGGAAAACGTTCTTCGGGGCGAAAACT
CTCAAGGATCTTACCGCTGTTGAGATCCAGTTCGATGTAACCCACTCGTGCACCCAACTGATCTTCAGCA
TCTTTTACTTTCACCAGCGTTTCTGGGTGAGCAAAAACAGGAAGGCAAAATGCCGCAAAAAAGGGAATAA
GGGCGACACGGAAATGTTGAATACTCATACTCTTCCTTTTTCAATATTATTGAAGCATTTATCAGGGTTA
TTGTCTCATGAGCGGATACATATTTGAATGTATTTAGAAAAATAAACAAATAGGGGTTCCGCGCACATTT
CCCCGAAAAGTGCCACCTGACGTCGACGGATCGGGA
